Addgene plasmid #158707: pMV261-Cas12a
Purpose: expresses codon-optimized FnCpf1
Depositing lab: Yi-Cheng Sun. Depositing organization: Peking Union Medical College, Chinese Academy of Medical Sciences. Publication: CRISPR-Cas12a-Assisted Recombineering in Bacteria. Yan MY, Yan HQ, Ren GX, Zhao JP, Guo XP, Sun YC. Appl Environ Microbiol. 2017 Aug 17;83(17). pii: AEM.00947-17. doi: 10.1128/AEM.00947-17. Print 2017 Sep 1. PubMed 28646112.
Backbone
  Vector backbone: pMV261
  Backbone size w/o insert (bp): 4476
  Vector type: Bacterial Expression
Growth in bacteria
  Bacterial resistance: Kanamycin, 50 μg/mL
  Growth temperature: 37°C
  Growth strain: DH5alpha
  Copy number: Low Copy
Gene/Insert
  Gene/Insert name: FnCpf1
  Species: Francisella tularensis subsp. Novicida
  Insert size (bp): 3903
  Promoter: TetO
  Cloning method: Restriction Enzyme; 5′ cloning site EcoRI (not destroyed); 3′ cloning site PstI (not destroyed)
Terms and licenses: Academic/Nonprofit Terms; Industry Terms: Not Available to Industry
How to cite: pMV261-Cas12a was a gift from Yi-Cheng Sun (Addgene plasmid # 158707 ; http://n2t.net/addgene:158707 ; RRID:Addgene_158707)
