[The description below was written by a language model from this plasmid's Addgene catalogue record and the feature table of its GenBank file.]
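Description:
pMV261-Cas12a is a 9,149 bp bacterial expression plasmid built on the pMV261 backbone, carrying a codon-optimized copy of FnCpf1 (Cas12a), the RNA-guided nuclease from Francisella tularensis subsp. novicida. pMV261 is generally known as an E. coli–mycobacteria shuttle vector. However, the annotated features show only a ColE1/pMB1-type origin for propagation in E. coli. No mycobacterial replicon is labelled, although a long unannotated stretch lies between the insert region and the ori. Selection is by kanamycin through the aph(3')-Ia aminoglycoside phosphotransferase gene. The catalogue lists the plasmid as low copy, even though the feature note describes the origin family as high-copy.

The roughly 3.9 kb nuclease gene was cloned between EcoRI and PstI sites and is recorded as being driven by a TetO promoter. The Cas12a coding sequence itself is not annotated in the feature table. It presumably occupies the unlabelled region downstream of the tet operator. A Tn10 tetR gene sits upstream in the opposite orientation, so the plasmid supplies its own repressor. TetR binds the operator to hold nuclease expression off, and tetracycline-class inducers relieve this repression. An rrnB T1 terminator lies beyond the tetR end of the cassette. Two loxP sites in the same orientation flank the tetR–operator–insert region, which would in principle allow Cre-mediated excision of that segment, though the record does not state their purpose.

The associated publication concerns CRISPR-Cas12a-assisted recombineering in bacteria. This suggests the plasmid serves as the regulated Cas12a source for genome editing, used alongside a separately supplied crRNA, which is not annotated here.
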