LOCUS       Exported 9149 bp ds-DNA circular SYN 12-MAY-2021
DEFINITION  expresses codon-optimized FnCpf1 .
ACCESSION   .
VERSION     .
KEYWORDS    pMV261-Cas12a
SOURCE      synthetic DNA construct
  ORGANISM  synthetic DNA construct
REFERENCE   1 (bases 1 to 9149)
  AUTHORS   Yan MY, Yan HQ, Ren GX, Zhao JP, Guo XP, Sun YC
  TITLE     CRISPR-Cas12a-Assisted Recombineering in Bacteria.
  JOURNAL   Appl Environ Microbiol. 2017 Aug 17;83(17). pii: AEM.00947-17. doi:
            10.1128/AEM.00947-17. Print 2017 Sep 1.
  PUBMED    28646112
REFERENCE   2 (bases 1 to 9149)
  AUTHORS   .
  TITLE     Direct Submission
  JOURNAL   Exported May 12, 2021 from SnapGene Server 1.1.58
            http://www.snapgene.com
FEATURES             Location/Qualifiers
     source          1..9149
                     /organism="synthetic DNA construct"
                     /mol_type="other DNA"
     terminator      51..97
                     /label=rrnB T1 terminator
                     /note="transcription terminator T1 from the E. coli rrnB
                     gene"
     protein_bind    complement(161..194)
                     /label=loxP
                     /bound_moiety="Cre recombinase"
                     /note="Cre-mediated recombination occurs in the 8-bp core
                     sequence (GCATACAT)."
     CDS             complement(211..834)
                     /codon_start=1
                     /gene="tetR from transposon Tn10"
                     /product="tetracycline repressor TetR"
                     /label=TetR
                     /note="TetR binds to the tetracycline operator tetO to
                     inhibit transcription. This inhibition can be relieved by
                     adding tetracycline or doxycycline."
                     /translation="MSRLDKSKVINSALELLNEVGIEGLTTRKLAQKLGVEQPTLYWHV
                     KNKRALLDALAIEMLDRHHTHFCPLEGESWQDFLRNNAKSFRCALLSHRDGAKVHLGTR
                     PTEKQYETLENQLAFLCQQGFSLENALYALSAVGHFTLGCVLEDQEHQVAKEERETPTT
                     DSMPPLLRQAIELFDHQGAEPAFLFGLELIICGLEKQLKCESGS"
     primer_bind     742..761
                     /label=Tet-R
                     /note="Tetracycline resistance gene, reverse primer"
     protein_bind    1149..1166
                     /gene="tetO"
                     /label=tet operator
                     /bound_moiety="tetracycline repressor TetR"
                     /note="bacterial operator O2 for the tetR and tetA genes"
     protein_bind    complement(5182..5215)
                     /label=loxP
                     /bound_moiety="Cre recombinase"
                     /note="Cre-mediated recombination occurs in the 8-bp core
                     sequence (GCATACAT)."
     rep_origin      complement(7305..7893)
                     /direction=LEFT
                     /label=ori
                     /note="high-copy-number ColE1/pMB1/pBR322/pUC origin of
                     replication"
     primer_bind     complement(7385..7404)
                     /label=pBR322ori-F
                     /note="pBR322 origin, forward primer"
     CDS             complement(8224..9039)
                     /codon_start=1
                     /gene="aph(3')-Ia"
                     /product="aminoglycoside phosphotransferase"
                     /label=KanR
                     /note="confers resistance to kanamycin in bacteria or G418
                     (Geneticin(R)) in eukaryotes"
                     /translation="MSHIQRETSCSRPRLNSNMDADLYGYKWARDNVGQSGATIYRLYG
                     KPHAPELFLKHGKGSVANDVTDEMVRLNWLTEFMPLPTIKHFIRTPDDAWLLTTAIPGK
                     TAFQVLEEYPDSGENIVDALAVFLRRLHSIPVCNCPFNSDRVFRLAQAQSRMNNGLVDA
                     SDFDDERNGWPVEQVWKEMHNLLPFSPDSVVTHGDFSLDNLIFDEGKLIGCIDVGRVGI
                     ADRYQDLAILWNCLGEFSPSLQKRLFQKYGIDNPDMNKLQFHLMLDEFF"
     primer_bind     8947..8966
                     /label=Kan-R
                     /note="Kanamycin resistance gene, reverse primer"
     primer_bind     9031..9050
                     /label=pENTR-R
                     /note="pENTR vectors, reverse primer"
ORIGIN
        1 cccccccccc cgacgtcagg tggctagctg atcaccgcgg ccatgatggc ataaaacgaa
       61 aggcccagtc tttcgactga gcctttcgtt ttatttgatg cctggcagtc gatcgtacgc
      121 tagttaacta cgtcgacatc gataagcttg gcgtgaattc ataacttcgt ataatgtatg
      181 ctatacgaag ttattaattg cccatggtca ttaagaccca ctttcacatt taagttgttt
      241 ttctaatccg cagatgatca attcaaggcc gaataagaag gctggctctg caccttggtg
      301 atcaaataat tcgatagctt gtcgtaataa tggcggcata ctatcagtag taggtgtttc
      361 cctttcttct ttagcgactt gatgctcttg atcttccaat acgcaaccta aggtaaaatg
      421 ccccacagcg ctgagtgcat ataacgcgtt ctctagtgaa aaaccttgtt ggcataaaaa
      481 ggctaattga ttttcgagag tttcatactg tttttctgta ggccgtgtac ctaaatgtac
      541 ttttgctcca tcgcgatgac ttagtaaagc acatctaaaa cttttagcgt tattacgcaa
      601 aaaatcttgc cagctttccc cttctaaagg gcaaaagtga gtatggtgcc tatctaacat
      661 ctcaatggct aaggcgtcga gcagggctcg cttatttttt acatgccaat acaatgtagg
      721 ctgctctaca ccaagtttct gggcgagttt acgggttgtt aaaccttcga ttccgacctc
      781 attaagcagc tctaatgcgc tgttaatcac tttactttta tctaatctag acattgcgaa
      841 gtgattcctc cgatccgtgg caggagggtc gcctgcgtcg gcaactcgcc caggctacac
      901 gagagccctc gactgcgaaa atgccgacca ggcaccaccg cactccaggc ttaacccggt
      961 gcgacgatcc aatattaata ttggatcgtc ggcaccgtca cggccgtggg aggcggcacg
     1021 atccgcgacg tgatgatcgg ccgcatcccc acggtgctgc gcagtgagct ctacgccatc
     1081 ccggcgttga tctgtgcgtt cgcacgcaca ggcccggtgt gagaagggtc tctgacgagc
     1141 gggagaactc cctatcagtg atagagtttg tcctccctat cagtgataga taggctctgg
     1201 gagtacccgt gtgtacgacc agcacggcat acatcatttc gacgccgaga gattcgccgc
     1261 ccgaaatgag cacgatccat gtcgatctac caagagttcg tgaataagta tagcctgagc
     1321 aagaccttgc ggttcgagtt gatcccgcag ggcaaaacct tggaaaacat taaggcgcgc
     1381 gggctgatcc tggatgatga gaagcgggcc aaggactata aaaaggccaa gcagattatc
     1441 gataaatatc atcagttctt catcgaggaa atcctgtcga gcgtgtgcat cagcgaagac
     1501 ttgttgcaga actatagcga cgtgtacttc aaattgaaaa agtcggacga cgacaatctg
     1561 caaaaagact tcaagtcggc caaagacacc atcaagaaac agatttcgga gtacatcaag
     1621 gactcggaaa agttcaaaaa cctgttcaac cagaacttga tcgacgcgaa aaagggccag
     1681 gaaagcgatt tgatcttgtg gctgaagcag tcgaaggata atggcattga gttgttcaag
     1741 gccaactcgg acattacgga cattgacgag gccctggaaa tcattaaatc gtttaagggc
     1801 tggaccacgt acttcaaggg cttccatgag aaccggaaaa acgtgtattc gtcgaacgac
     1861 attcccacgt cgatcatcta ccggatcgtc gatgacaact tgcccaagtt cttggaaaat
     1921 aaagcgaaat acgagagctt gaaggacaaa gcgccggagg ccattaacta tgagcagatc
     1981 aagaaggacc tggccgaaga gctgaccttt gacattgact acaagaccag cgaggtcaat
     2041 cagcgggtct tctcgttgga tgaggtcttt gaaatcgcca atttcaacaa ctatttgaac
     2101 cagagcggca tcaccaaatt taataccatt atcggcggga agttcgtcaa cggcgagaac
     2161 acgaagcgga aggggatcaa cgaatacatc aatctgtact cgcagcagat caacgacaag
     2221 accctgaaaa agtacaagat gagcgtgctg ttcaagcaaa ttctgagcga caccgagagc
     2281 aagtcgttcg tcattgacaa gctggaggat gacagcgatg tggtcaccac gatgcagtcg
     2341 ttttacgagc aaatcgcggc cttcaagacc gtggaggaaa agagcatcaa ggaaaccctg
     2401 agcctgctgt tcgatgatct gaaggcgcag aagttggatc tgtcgaaaat ctacttcaag
     2461 aacgataagt cgctgaccga cctgagccaa caggtcttcg atgattacag cgtcatcggg
     2521 accgccgtcc tggagtacat cacccagcag attgcgccca aaaacctgga caatccctcg
     2581 aaaaaagagc aggagctgat tgccaagaag accgagaagg cgaagtactt gtcgctggaa
     2641 accatcaaac tggcgctgga ggagttcaac aagcaccgcg acattgataa acaatgccgg
     2701 ttcgaggaga ttctggccaa ttttgccgcc attcccatga tcttcgatga gatcgcgcag
     2761 aataaagaca acctggcgca aatctcgatc aaatatcaga atcagggcaa aaaagacctg
     2821 ttacaagcct cggccgaaga cgacgtgaaa gccatcaagg acctgttgga tcagacgaac
     2881 aacttgttgc acaagctgaa aattttccac atcagccaga gcgaggacaa ggccaacatc
     2941 ttggacaaag acgagcactt ctacttggtg ttcgaagagt gctacttcga attggccaac
     3001 atcgtccccc tgtacaataa gattcgcaat tatattacgc agaagcccta tagcgacgag
     3061 aaattcaagt tgaattttga aaattcgacc ctggcgaatg gctgggacaa gaacaaagag
     3121 cccgacaaca ccgccatctt gttcatcaag gatgataaat attatctggg ggtgatgaac
     3181 aaaaagaata acaagatctt tgatgacaag gccatcaagg agaataaggg cgaggggtac
     3241 aagaaaatcg tctacaaact gttgcccggc gccaacaaga tgttgccgaa ggtcttcttc
     3301 agcgcgaaga gcattaaatt ctataacccc agcgaggaca tcctgcgcat ccggaatcat
     3361 tcgacccaca cgaagaatgg cagcccgcaa aagggctacg agaagttcga gtttaacatc
     3421 gaggattgtc ggaaattcat cgacttctat aaacagtcga tcagcaagca ccccgagtgg
     3481 aaggatttcg gcttccgctt cagcgatacc caacgctaca acagcatcga cgagttttat
     3541 cgggaagtgg aaaaccaggg gtacaagttg accttcgaga acatttcgga gtcgtacatt
     3601 gactcggtcg tcaaccaagg gaaactgtac ctgttccaaa tctacaataa ggacttcagc
     3661 gcgtactcga aagggcggcc caacttgcac accctgtatt ggaaggcctt gtttgacgag
     3721 cggaacttac aagacgtcgt ctataaactg aacggggagg cggagctgtt ttaccgcaag
     3781 cagtcgatcc cgaaaaagat tacccacccg gcgaaggagg cgatcgccaa caaaaacaag
     3841 gacaacccga agaaagagtc ggtcttcgaa tacgatctga tcaaagacaa gcgctttacc
     3901 gaggacaagt tctttttcca ttgtccgatc accatcaatt ttaagagcag cggcgcgaac
     3961 aagttcaacg acgagatcaa cctgctgttg aaagaaaagg ccaatgatgt gcacatcctg
     4021 tcgatcgacc ggggggaacg gcacctggcc tactacaccc tggtggacgg caagggcaac
     4081 atcatcaagc aggatacctt caatatcatt gggaacgacc ggatgaaaac gaactaccac
     4141 gacaagctgg cggccatcga aaaggatcgc gacagcgccc gcaaggactg gaagaagatt
     4201 aacaatatca aggagatgaa ggaggggtac ttgagccagg tcgtgcacga gatcgccaag
     4261 ctggtcattg agtacaacgc gattgtggtc tttgaagacc tgaactttgg cttcaaacgg
     4321 gggcggttca aggtcgagaa gcaggtgtat cagaagctgg aaaaaatgtt gatcgagaag
     4381 ctgaactatc tggtgttcaa agacaacgag tttgacaaaa cggggggcgt cctgcgggcc
     4441 taccagttga ccgccccctt cgaaaccttc aagaaaatgg gcaagcagac gggcatcatc
     4501 tactacgtcc cggcgggctt tacgagcaag atctgtccgg tgaccggctt cgtcaaccag
     4561 ctgtatccga agtatgagag cgtgtcgaaa agccaggagt ttttctcgaa gttcgataaa
     4621 atctgttata acctggataa ggggtacttc gaattttcgt tcgattacaa aaacttcggg
     4681 gacaaggcgg ccaaggggaa atggacgatc gccagcttcg gctcgcgcct gattaacttt
     4741 cgcaactcgg acaagaacca taactgggac acccgggaag tgtacccgac caaagaattg
     4801 gaaaaactgt tgaaggacta tagcatcgag tacgggcacg gggagtgcat caaagccgcc
     4861 atctgcgggg aaagcgacaa gaagtttttt gcgaagctga ccagcgtgct gaatacgatc
     4921 ttacaaatgc gtaattctaa gaccggcacc gagctggact acctgatctc gccggtggcg
     4981 gatgtcaacg gcaacttctt cgacagccgc caggccccga agaacatgcc gcaggacgcg
     5041 gatgcgaatg gcgcgtacca catcgggctg aaagggctga tgctgctggg gcggatcaag
     5101 aacaaccagg aggggaagaa gctgaatctg gtgattaaga acgaggaata tttcgagttc
     5161 gtccaaaatc gcaacaattg aataacttcg tataatgtat gctatacgaa gttattaatt
     5221 ctgcagagtc ctactagtat ttgatatcgg taccgcggcc gcgccacgga tgccaccaca
     5281 ggcactacaa cggagttcgc cacgtacatc accacaacca ccgattctgg cggtgagctc
     5341 cccgatattc agcggaaatg gcttggtatc gaccaagatt cgtagaaccc cgtctcgtct
     5401 ggctggtatt caaaacgggc gcaacgaaac acgcaacgag acaggcatgg cccaaaccag
     5461 aaaactagcg tctaccagga cttttacctg tccgacccgt tgcaacggaa ccccccacgg
     5521 aacccccgcg acacccgctc cccaattgcg ttagaacagc ggtggattgt cggcttcgtt
     5581 gtgggccttt tgagccgctt cctgttctgc cgcacgctct ttcctcgccc gatagccgag
     5641 tcgcttaacg gtgtccagat gcagcccgaa atgtttggcc gtttgcggcc aagagtggcc
     5701 ctcgtcgtcg tgataggcgc ggatgcgttc gcggcgtgca gcctgctcgg cgagccactc
     5761 gctgcgttcc tgcgccacga gccggacgac gtggcgttcg gatagtccgg tgattcgagc
     5821 gccttcggcg gcggtcacgc gccgcttttt gcggacagtc ggctgccggt tgtagccgtc
     5881 gctgtagccg tcgctcatag caatgcctcc atggctgacg cggactttgc gcgccgcgca
     5941 actgtgctcg ccgccgtgcg cgctgctgcg cccttccgcg agatggccga ctggcgcgca
     6001 ctgagtgtgg cctcgtagac cacgatcccg tccgcccaaa tgcgcgactt ggttgtgatc
     6061 caacgccaaa tgctgttggc gatggcgcgg acctcgctgt ccggtagcgg tccgggacac
     6121 acgtcgttgc acggaaattc ggcgtttcgc gcgtggcact cggcatagat cgcgcggccg
     6181 agtccgtcca cgttccgggt cggcaggtag atccgcatga gggcgggacg ataggcccac
     6241 aacctgacgg aatcgaacag tgcgcaattc cgccctagcg gcgtcggagc cgctttgtac
     6301 gtggtctgct gacgccagcg cggcggtggc atgttcgcgc cgagctcggc ctcgatgtgg
     6361 ctgagtgtgt agagatctga gtggagccat tccgtttccc aggcgatgtg gccggggttt
     6421 ttggtcatga ggcctgagta actgcggtcg ccatcgacgg cgcgccgaag gccttcggcg
     6481 cacgccgcca tgtatgcgag cggcttacgc cgcgcgtatt cggtgcgtgg aacaggggcg
     6541 ttgagtgccc acactgcgtg tgcgtggccg ttggcgcgat tgcccacgat cgcgttgggc
     6601 agcggatggg acccccgggc gctgagcgct cggagcgctg cgtctggatg gtctacgtcc
     6661 acgaccagca ggtttgccag cgctgttggg ttcgcctcga tgtaccggcg gcctagggcc
     6721 gacgcgcggc tttggcggta gatcccctcg agcagatcgt cgcttgccag cggccagtac
     6781 ggcagccaga gctgctcaaa ttcgtcggcg acgtggctca cgcttggtag tagaccacga
     6841 ttaatcaccg gtgtatggtc cgacacgagc tccaagtcag atatttcgct gaggggccac
     6901 cccacaactg cacactcccc cgctctcccg tcgagccctg gtggtggaac accagcgaca
     6961 gccgagcacc cccaaccacc tgtaccaacc aggaggaaca catgcgtcgt ttcgaggacg
     7021 tttccgggcc gctgagagcc gctgtggcgg ccgtacacgc cgccttagac ccgttagacc
     7081 ccctgccgcc tgaatgcgcg ggtacgagcc acacagcgcc cgaacttacg gagctggtgg
     7141 gctcacgcgt tgcgctcggt cgttcggctg cggcgagcgg tatcagctca ctcaaaggcg
     7201 gtaatacggt tatccacaga atcaggggat aacgcaggaa agaacatgtg agcaaaaggc
     7261 cagcaaaagg ccaggaaccg taaaaaggcc gcgttgctgg cgtttttcca taggctccgc
     7321 ccccctgacg agcatcacaa aaatcgacgc tcaagtcaga ggtggcgaaa cccgacagga
     7381 ctataaagat accaggcgtt tccccctgga agctccctcg tgcgctctcc tgttccgacc
     7441 ctgccgctta ccggatacct gtccgccttt ctcccctcgg gaagcgtggc gctttctcat
     7501 agctcacgct gtaggtatct cagttcggtg taggtcgttc gctccaagct gggctgtgtg
     7561 cacgaacccc ccgttcagcc cgaccgctgc gccttatccg gtaactatcg tcttgagtcc
     7621 aacccggtaa gacacgactt atcgccactg gcagcagcca ctggtaacag gattagcaga
     7681 gcgaggtatg taggcggtgc tacagagttc ttgaagtggt ggcctaacta cggctacact
     7741 agaaggacag tatttggtat ctgcgctctg ctgaagccag ttaccttcgg aaaaagagtt
     7801 ggtagctctt gatccggcaa acaaaccacc gctggtagcg gtggtttttt tgtttgcaag
     7861 cagcagatta cgcgcagaaa aaaaggatct caagaagatc ctttgatctt ttctacgggg
     7921 tctgacgctc atggaactag tgaggtctgc ctcgtgaaga aggtgttgct gactcatacc
     7981 aggcctgaat cgccccatca tccagccaga aagtgaggga gccacggttg gtgagagctt
     8041 tgttgtaggt ggaccagttg gtgattttga acttttgctt tgccacggaa cggtctgcgt
     8101 tgtcgggaag atgcgtgatc tgatccttca actcagcaaa agttcgattt attcaacaaa
     8161 gccgccgtcc cgtcaagtca gcgtaatgct ctgccagtgt tacaaccaat taaccaattc
     8221 tgattagaaa aactcatcga gcatcaaatg aaactgcaat ttattcatat caggattatc
     8281 aataccatat ttttgaaaaa gccgtttctg taatgaagga gaaaactcac cgaggcagtt
     8341 ccataggatg gcaagatcct ggtatcggtc tgcgattccg actcgtccaa catcaataca
     8401 acctattaat ttcccctcgt caaaaataag gttatcaagt gagaaatcac catgagtgac
     8461 gactgaatcc ggtgagaatg gcaaaagatt atgcatttct ttccagactt gttcaacagg
     8521 ccagccatta cgctcgtcat caaaatcact cgcatcaacc aaaccgttat tcattcgtga
     8581 ttgcgcctga gcgagacgaa atacgcgatc gctgttaaaa ggacaattac aaacaggaat
     8641 cgaatgcaac cggcgcagga acactgccag cgcatcaaca atattttcac ctgaatcagg
     8701 atattcttct aatacctgga atgctgtttt cccggggatc gcagtggtga gtaaccatgc
     8761 atcatcagga gtacggataa aatgcttgat ggtcggaaga ggcataaatt ccgtcagcca
     8821 gtttagtctg accatctcat ctgtaacatc attggcaacg ctacctttgc catgtttcag
     8881 aaacaactct ggcgcatggg gcttcccata caagcgatag attgtcgcac ctgattgccc
     8941 gacattatcg cgagcccatt tatacccata taaatcagca tccatgttgg aatttaatcg
     9001 cggcctcgag caagacgttt cccgttgaat atggctcata acaccccttg tattactgtt
     9061 tatgtaagca gacagtttta ttgttcatga tgatatattt ttatcttgtg caatgtaaca
     9121 tcagagattt tgagacacaa cgtggcttt
//
